Addgene plasmid #195275: pcDNA-BRCA1-mCherry
Purpose: express mCherry-BRCA1 fusion
Depositing lab: Xiaokun Shu. Depositing organization: University of California, San Francisco (UCSF). Publication: ATM-SPARK: A GFP phase separation-based activity reporter of ATM. Li X, Chung CI, Yang J, Chaudhuri S, Munster PN, Shu X. Sci Adv. 2023 Mar;9(9):eade3760. doi: 10.1126/sciadv.ade3760. Epub 2023 Mar 1. PubMed 36857446.
Backbone
  Vector backbone: pcDNA
  Vector type: Mammalian Expression
Growth in bacteria
  Bacterial resistance: Ampicillin, 100 μg/mL
  Growth temperature: 37°C
  Growth strain: DH5alpha
  Copy number: High Copy
Gene/Insert
  Gene/Insert name: mCherry-BRCA1
  Insert size (bp): 6401
  Promoter: CMV
  Cloning method: Restriction Enzyme; 5′ cloning site HindIII (unknown if destroyed); 3′ cloning site AscI (unknown if destroyed)
  Sequencing primers: 5′ CMV forward; 3′ BGH reversed
Terms and licenses: Academic/Nonprofit Terms; Industry Terms: Not Available to Industry
How to cite: pcDNA-BRCA1-mCherry was a gift from Xiaokun Shu (Addgene plasmid # 195275 ; http://n2t.net/addgene:195275 ; RRID:Addgene_195275)
