[The description below was written by a language model from this plasmid's Addgene catalogue record and pLannotate feature annotations shown in this document.]
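Description:
pcDNA-BRCA1-mCherry is a mammalian expression plasmid of about 11.4 kb, built on a pcDNA-type backbone, that produces human BRCA1 fused to the red fluorescent protein mCherry. It is propagated in E. coli as a high-copy plasmid through a ColE1/pUC-type origin and selected with ampicillin via the β-lactamase gene and its own promoter. Remnants of a lac promoter/operator region, a bom fragment and a partial f1 origin are ordinary backbone carry-over.

The expression cassette is driven by the CMV immediate-early enhancer and promoter. Two short tet operator-like matches lie directly downstream, a layout typical of tetracycline-repressor-controllable CMV promoters, although the record does not say that the plasmid is meant for inducible use; without a Tet repressor such a promoter acts constitutively. Despite the order implied by the plasmid name, the annotation places mCherry first, followed by a Gateway attB1 site and then the full-length BRCA1 coding sequence. The tag is therefore N-terminal, matching the catalogued insert name mCherry-BRCA1, and the attB1 sequence apparently serves as linker. An attB2 site and the bovine growth hormone polyadenylation signal follow, and the flanking att sites indicate that BRCA1 came from a Gateway clone.

Downstream, an FRT site sits directly before a hygromycin resistance gene with an SV40 poly(A) signal. No complete promoter is annotated upstream of it, an arrangement characteristic of vectors designed for FLP-mediated integration into a genomic FRT docking site, which then allows hygromycin selection.

The depositor and sequencing-derived records differ by about 32 nt, around attB2. The plasmid is used to visualise BRCA1, a DNA-damage response E3 ligase, in cells. It was deposited with work on a fluorescent ATM kinase activity reporter.
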