Features (pLannotate 1.2.2; 24 found; start..end, strand, type, name):
     28..80      -  misc_feature   bom (fragment): basis of mobility region from pBR322
    235..614     +  enhancer       CMV enhancer: human cytomegalovirus immediate early enhancer
    615..818     +  promoter       CMV promoter: human cytomegalovirus (CMV) immediate early promoter
    820..839     +  promoter       PLtetO-1 promoter (fragment): modified phage lambda PL promoter with tet operator sites (Lutz and Bujard, 1997)
    841..860     +  promoter       PLtetO-1 promoter (fragment): modified phage lambda PL promoter with tet operator sites (Lutz and Bujard, 1997)
    868..901     +  promoter       TRE3GV promoter (fragment): 3rd-generation Tet-responsive promoter that can be activated by binding of Tet-On® 3G, optimized for retroviral and lentiviral vectors
    990..1697    +  CDS            mCherry: mCherry is a basic (constitutively fluorescent) red fluorescent protein published in 2004, derived from Discosoma sp.. It is reported to be a very rapidly-maturing monomer with low acid sensitivity.
   1707..1731    +  protein_bind   attB1: mutant version of attB; recombination site for the Gateway® BP reaction BP Clonase™
   1737..7325    +  CDS            BRCA1: BRCA1_HUMAN - Also known as RNF53. Experimental evidence at protein level: Swiss-Prot protein existence level 1. E3 ubiquitin-protein ligase that specifically mediates the formation of 'Lys-6'-linked polyubiquitin chains and plays a central role in DNA repair by facilitating cellular responses to DNA damage (PubMed:12890688, PubMed:14976165, PubMed:16818604, PubMed:17525340, PubMed:12887909, PubMed:10500182, PubMed:19261748). It is unclear whether it also mediates the formation of other types of polyubiquitin chains (PubMed:12890688). The BRCA1-BARD1 heterodimer coordinates a diverse range of
   7330..7354    -  protein_bind   attB2: mutant version of attB; recombination site for the Gateway® BP reaction BP Clonase™
   7402..7626    +  polyA_signal   bGH poly(A) signal: bovine growth hormone polyadenylation signal
   7630..7651    +  promoter       SV40 promoter (fragment): SV40 enhancer and early promoter
   7672..7905    +  rep_origin     f1 ori (fragment) (sequence partly withheld): f1 bacteriophage origin of replication; arrow indicates direction of (+) strand synthesis
   7910..7957    +  protein_bind   FRT: FLP-mediated recombination occurs in the 8-bp core sequence TCTAGAAA (Turan and Bode, 2011). FLP recombinase from the Saccharomyces cerevisiae 2μ plasmid
   7965..8987    +  CDS            HygR: hygromycin B phosphotransferase confers resistance to hygromycin
   8997..9122    +  CDS            ble (fragment): BLE_KLEPN - Experimental evidence at protein level: Swiss-Prot protein existence level 1. Binding protein with a strong affinity to the bleomycin family of antibiotics. Binds to CL990; an antimitotic-antibiotic compound. From Klebsiella pneumoniae.
   9117..9238    +  polyA_signal   SV40 poly(A) signal: SV40 polyadenylation signal
   9309..9331    -  protein_bind   lac operator (fragment): The lac repressor binds to the lac operator to inhibit transcription in E. coli. This inhibition can be relieved by adding lactose or isopropyl-β-D-thiogalactopyranoside (IPTG). lac repressor encoded by lacI
   9335..9365    -  promoter       lac promoter: promoter for the E. coli lac operon
   9380..9401    -  protein_bind   CAP binding site: CAP binding activates transcription in the presence of cAMP. E. coli catabolite activator protein
   9414..9506    -  CDS            lacI (fragment): lac repressor; lacI; The lac repressor binds to the lac operator to inhibit transcription in E. coli. This inhibition can be relieved by adding lactose or isopropyl-β-D-thiogalactopyranoside (IPTG).
   9689..10277   -  rep_origin     ori: high-copy-number ColE1/pMB1/pBR322/pUC origin of replication
  10448..11308   -  CDS            AmpR: β-lactamase; bla; confers resistance to ampicillin, carbenicillin, and related antibiotics
  11309..11413   -  promoter       AmpR promoter: bla
>Addgene plasmid #195275 | pcDNA-BRCA1-mCherry | addgene full sequence | sequence record 397041 | Addgene NGS Result
GACGGATCGGGAGATCTCCCGATCCCCTATGGTGCACTCTCAGTACAATCTGCTCTGATGCCGCATAGTT
AAGCCAGTATCTGCTCCCTGCTTGTGTGTTGGAGGTCGCTGAGTAGTGCGCGAGCAAAATTTAAGCTACA
ACAAGGCAAGGCTTGACCGACAATTGCATGAAGAATCTGCTTAGGGTTAGGCGTTTTGCGCTGCTTCGCG
ATGTACGGGCCAGATATACGCGTTGACATTGATTATTGACTAGTTATTAATAGTAATCAATTACGGGGTC
ATTAGTTCATAGCCCATATATGGAGTTCCGCGTTACATAACTTACGGTAAATGGCCCGCCTGGCTGACCG
CCCAACGACCCCCGCCCATTGACGTCAATAATGACGTATGTTCCCATAGTAACGCCAATAGGGACTTTCC
ATTGACGTCAATGGGTGGAGTATTTACGGTAAACTGCCCACTTGGCAGTACATCAAGTGTATCATATGCC
AAGTACGCCCCCTATTGACGTCAATGACGGTAAATGGCCCGCCTGGCATTATGCCCAGTACATGACCTTA
TGGGACTTTCCTACTTGGCAGTACATCTACGTATTAGTCATCGCTATTACCATGGTGATGCGGTTTTGGC
AGTACATCAATGGGCGTGGATAGCGGTTTGACTCACGGGGATTTCCAAGTCTCCACCCCATTGACGTCAA
TGGGAGTTTGTTTTGGCACCAAAATCAACGGGACTTTCCAAAATGTCGTAACAACTCCGCCCCATTGACG
CAAATGGGCGGTAGGCGTGTACGGTGGGAGGTCTATATAAGCAGAGCTCTCCCTATCAGTGATAGAGATC
TCCCTATCAGTGATAGAGATCGTCGACGAGCTCGTTTAGTGAACCGTCAGATCGCCTGGAGACGCCATCC
ACGCTGTTTTGACCTCCATAGAAGACACCGGGACCGATCCAGCCTCCGGACTCTAGCGTTTAAACTTAAG
CTTGGTACCATGGTGAGCAAGGGCGAGGAGGATAACATGGCCATCATCAAGGAGTTCATGCGCTTCAAGG
TGCACATGGAGGGCTCCGTGAACGGCCACGAGTTCGAGATCGAGGGCGAGGGCGAGGGCCGCCCCTACGA
GGGCACCCAGACCGCCAAGCTGAAGGTGACCAAGGGTGGCCCCCTGCCCTTCGCCTGGGACATCCTGTCC
CCTCAGTTCATGTACGGCTCCAAGGCCTACGTGAAGCACCCCGCCGACATCCCCGACTACTTGAAGCTGT
CCTTCCCCGAGGGCTTCAAGTGGGAGCGCGTGATGAACTTCGAGGACGGCGGCGTGGTGACCGTGACCCA
GGACTCCTCCCTGCAGGACGGCGAGTTCATCTACAAGGTGAAGCTGCGCGGCACCAACTTCCCCTCCGAC
GGCCCCGTAATGCAGAAGAAGACCATGGGCTGGGAGGCCTCCTCCGAGCGGATGTACCCCGAGGACGGCG
CCCTGAAGGGCGAGATCAAGCAGAGGCTGAAGCTGAAGGACGGCGGCCACTACGACGCTGAGGTCAAGAC
CACCTACAAGGCCAAGAAGCCCGTGCAGCTGCCCGGCGCCTACAACGTCAACATCAAGTTGGACATCACC
TCCCACAACGAGGACTACACCATCGTGGAACAGTACGAACGCGCCGAGGGCCGCCACTCCACCGGCGGCA
TGGACGAGCTGTACAAGGGCGCGCCCACAAGTTTGTACAAAAAAGCAGGCTTCACCATGGATTTATCTGC
TCTTCGCGTTGAAGAAGTACAAAATGTCATTAATGCTATGCAGAAAATCTTAGAGTGTCCCATCTGTCTG
GAGTTGATCAAGGAACCTGTCTCCACAAAGTGTGACCACATATTTTGCAAATTTTGCATGCTGAAACTTC
TCAACCAGAAGAAAGGGCCTTCACAGTGTCCTTTATGTAAGAATGATATAACCAAAAGGAGCCTACAAGA
AAGTACGAGATTTAGTCAACTTGTTGAAGAGCTATTGAAAATCATTTGTGCTTTTCAGCTTGACACAGGT
TTGGAGTATGCAAACAGCTATAATTTTGCAAAAAAGGAAAATAACTCTCCTGAACATCTAAAAGATGAAG
TTTCTATCATCCAAAGTATGGGCTACAGAAACCGTGCCAAAAGACTTCTACAGAGTGAACCCGAAAATCC
TTCCTTGCAGGAAACCAGTCTCAGTGTCCAACTCTCTAACCTTGGAACTGTGAGAACTCTGAGGACAAAG
CAGCGGATACAACCTCAAAAGACGTCTGTCTACATTGAATTGGGATCTGATTCTTCTGAAGATACCGTTA
ATAAGGCAACTTATTGCAGTGTGGGAGATCAAGAATTGTTACAAATCACCCCTCAAGGAACCAGGGATGA
AATCAGTTTGGATTCTGCAAAAAAGGCTGCTTGTGAATTTTCTGAGACGGATGTAACAAATACTGAACAT
CATCAACCCAGTAATAATGATTTGAACACCACTGAGAAGCGTGCAGCTGAGAGGCATCCAGAAAAGTATC
AGGGTAGTTCTGTTTCAAACTTGCATGTGGAGCCATGTGGCACAAATACTCATGCCAGCTCATTACAGCA
TGAGAACAGCAGTTTATTACTCACTAAAGACAGAATGAATGTAGAAAAGGCTGAATTCTGTAATAAAAGC
AAACAGCCTGGCTTAGCAAGGAGCCAACATAACAGATGGGCTGGAAGTAAGGAAACATGTAATGATAGGC
GGACTCCCAGCACAGAAAAAAAGGTAGATCTGAATGCTGATCCCCTGTGTGAGAGAAAAGAATGGAATAA
GCAGAAACTGCCATGCTCAGAGAATCCTAGAGATACTGAAGATGTTCCTTGGATAACACTAAATAGCAGC
ATTCAGAAAGTTAATGAGTGGTTTTCCAGAAGTGATGAACTGTTAGGTTCTGATGACTCACATGATGGGG
AGTCTGAATCAAATGCCAAAGTAGCTGATGTATTGGACGTTCTAAATGAGGTAGATGAATATTCTGGTTC
TTCAGAGAAAATAGACTTACTGGCCAGTGATCCTCATGAGGCTTTAATATGTAAAAGTGAAAGAGTTCAC
TCCAAATCAGTAGAGAGTAATATTGAAGACAAAATATTTGGGAAAACCTATCGGAAGAAGGCAAGCCTCC
CCAACTTAAGCCATGTAACTGAAAATCTAATTATAGGAGCATTTGTTACTGAGCCACAGATAATACAAGA
GCGTCCCCTCACAAATAAATTAAAGCGTAAAAGGAGACCTACATCAGGCCTTCATCCTGAGGATTTTATC
AAGAAAGCAGATTTGGCAGTTCAAAAGACTCCTGAAATGATAAATCAGGGAACTAACCAAACGGAGCAGA
ATGGTCAAGTGATGAATATTACTAATAGTGGTCATGAGAATAAAACAAAAGGTGATTCTATTCAGAATGA
GAAAAATCCTAACCCAATAGAATCACTCGAAAAAGAATCTGCTTTCAAAACGAAAGCTGAACCTATAAGC
AGCAGTATAAGCAATATGGAACTCGAATTAAATATCCACAATTCAAAAGCACCTAAAAAGAATAGGCTGA
GGAGGAAGTCTTCTACCAGGCATATTCATGCGCTTGAACTAGTAGTCAGTAGAAATCTAAGCCCACCTAA
TTGTACTGAATTGCAAATTGATAGTTGTTCTAGCAGTGAAGAGATAAAGAAAAAAAAGTACAACCAAATG
CCAGTCAGGCACAGCAGAAACCTACAACTCATGGAAGGTAAAGAACCTGCAACTGGAGCCAAGAAGAGTA
ACAAGCCAAATGAACAGACAAGTAAAAGACATGACAGTGATACTTTCCCAGAGCTGAAGTTAACAAATGC
ACCTGGTTCTTTTACTAAGTGTTCAAATACCAGTGAACTTAAAGAATTTGTCAATCCTAGCCTTCCAAGA
GAAGAAAAAGAAGAGAAACTAGAAACAGTTAAAGTGTCTAATAATGCTGAAGACCCCAAAGATCTCATGT
TAAGTGGAGAAAGGGTTTTGCAAACTGAAAGATCTGTAGAGAGTAGCAGTATTTCACTGGTACCTGGTAC
TGATTATGGCACTCAGGAAAGTATCTCGTTACTGGAAGTTAGCACTCTAGGGAAGGCAAAAACAGAACCA
AATAAATGTGTGAGTCAGTGTGCAGCATTTGAAAACCCCAAGGGACTAATTCATGGTTGTTCCAAAGATA
ATAGAAATGACACAGAAGGCTTTAAGTATCCATTGGGACATGAAGTTAACCACAGTCGGGAAACAAGCAT
AGAAATGGAAGAAAGTGAACTTGATGCTCAGTATTTGCAGAATACATTCAAGGTTTCAAAGCGCCAGTCA
TTTGCTCTGTTTTCAAATCCAGGAAATGCAGAAGAGGAATGTGCAACATTCTCTGCCCACTCTGGGTCCT
TAAAGAAACAAAGTCCAAAAGTCACTTTTGAATGTGAACAAAAGGAAGAAAATCAAGGAAAGAATGAGTC
TAATATCAAGCCTGTACAGACAGTTAATATCACTGCAGGCTTTCCTGTGGTTGGTCAGAAAGATAAGCCA
GTTGATAATGCCAAATGTAGTATCAAAGGAGGCTCTAGGTTTTGTCTATCATCTCAGTTCAGAGGCAACG
AAACTGGACTCATTACTCCAAATAAACATGGACTTTTACAAAACCCATATCGTATACCACCACTTTTTCC
CATCAAGTCATTTGTTAAAACTAAATGTAAGAAAAATCTGCTAGAGGAAAACTTTGAGGAACATTCAATG
TCACCTGAAAGAGAAATGGGAAATGAGAACATTCCAAGTACAGTGAGCACAATTAGCCGTAATAACATTA
GAGAAAATGTTTTTAAAGGAGCCAGCTCAAGCAATATTAATGAAGTAGGTTCCAGTACTAATGAAGTGGG
CTCCAGTATTAATGAAATAGGTTCCAGTGATGAAAACATTCAAGCAGAACTAGGTAGAAACAGAGGGCCA
AAATTGAATGCTATGCTTAGATTAGGGGTTTTGCAACCTGAGGTCTATAAACAAAGTCTTCCTGGAAGTA
ATTGTAAGCATCCTGAAATAAAAAAGCAAGAATATGAAGAAGTAGTTCAGACTGTTAATACAGATTTCTC
TCCATATCTGATTTCAGATAACTTAGAACAGCCTATGGGAAGTAGTCATACATCTCAGGTTTGTTCTGAG
ACACCTGATGACCTGTTAGATGATGGTGAAATAAAGGAAGATACTAGTTTTGCTGAAAATGACATTAAGG
AAAGTTCTGCTGTTTTTAGCAAAAGCGTCCAGAGAGGAGAGCTTAGCAGGAGTCCTAGCCCTTTCACCCA
TACACATTTGGCTCAGGGTTACCGAAGAGGGGCCAAGAAATTAGAGTCCTCAGAAGAGAACTTATCTAGT
GAGGATGAAGAGCTTCCCTGCTTCCAACACTTGTTATTTGGTAAAGTAAACAATATACCTTCTCAGTCTA
CTAGGCATAGCACCGTTGCTACCGAGTGTCTGTCTAAGAACACAGAGGAGAATTTATTATCATTGAAGAA
TAGCTTAAATGACTGCAGTAACCAGGTAATATTGGCAAAGGCATCTCAGGAACATCACCTTAGTGAGGAA
ACAAAATGTTCTGCTAGCTTGTTTTCTTCACAGTGCAGTGAATTGGAAGACTTGACTGCAAATACAAACA
CCCAGGATCCTTTCTTGATTGGTTCTTCCAAACAAATGAGGCATCAGTCTGAAAGCCAGGGAGTTGGTCT
GAGTGACAAGGAATTGGTTTCAGATGATGAAGAAAGAGGAACGGGCTTGGAAGAAAATAATCAAGAAGAG
CAAAGCATGGATTCAAACTTAGGTGAAGCAGCATCTGGGTGTGAGAGTGAAACAAGCGTCTCTGAAGACT
GCTCAGGGCTATCCTCTCAGAGTGACATTTTAACCACTCAGCAGAGGGATACCATGCAACATAACCTGAT
AAAGCTCCAGCAGGAAATGGCTGAACTAGAAGCTGTGTTAGAACAGCATGGGAGCCAGCCTTCTAACAGC
TACCCTAGTATAATCAGTGACTCTTCTGCCCTTGAGGACCTGCGAAATCCAGAACAAAGCACATCAGAAA
AAGCAGTATTAACTTCACAGAAAAGTAGTGAATACCCTATAAGCCAGAATCCAGAAGGCCTTTCTGCTGA
CAAGTTTGAGGTGTCTGCAGATAGTTCTACCAGTAAAAATAAAGAACCAGGAGTGGAAAGGTCATCCCCT
TCTAAATGCCCATCATTAGATGATAGGTGGTACATGCACAGTTGCTCTGGGAGTCTTCAGAATAGAAACT
ACCCATCTCAAGAGGAGCTCATTAAGGTTGTTGATGTGGAGGAGCAACAGCTGGAAGAGTCTGGGCCACA
CGATTTGACGGAAACATCTTACTTGCCAAGGCAAGATCTAGAGGGAACCCCTTACCTGGAATCTGGAATC
AGCCTCTTCTCTGATGACCCTGAATCTGATCCTTCTGAAGACAGAGCCCCAGAGTCAGCTCGTGTTGGCA
ACATACCATCTTCAACCTCTGCATTGAAAGTTCCCCAATTGAAAGTTGCAGAATCTGCCCAGGGTCCAGC
TGCTGCTCATACTACTGATACTGCTGGGTATAATGCAATGGAAGAAAGTGTGAGCAGGGAGAAGCCAGAA
TTGACAGCTTCAACAGAAAGGGTCAACAAAAGAATGTCCATGGTGGTGAGTGGCCTGACCCCAGAAGAAT
TTATGCTCGTGTACAAGTTTGCCAGAAAACACCACATCACTTTAACTAATCTAATTACTGAAGAGACTAC
TCATGTTGTTATGAAAACAGATGCTGAGTTTGTGTGTGAACGGACACTGAAATATTTTCTAGGAATTGCG
GGAGGAAAATGGGTAGTTAGCTATTTCTGGGTGACCCAGTCTATTAAAGAAAGAAAAATGCTGAATGAGC
ATGATTTTGAAGTCAGAGGAGATGTGGTCAATGGAAGAAACCACCAAGGTCCAAAGCGAGCAAGAGAATC
CCAGGACAGAAAGATCTTCAGGGGGCTAGAAATCTGTTGCTATGGGCCCTTCACCAACATGCCCACAGAT
CAACTGGAATGGATGGTACAGCTGTGTGGTGCTTCTGTGGTGAAGGAGCTTTCATCATTCACCCTTGGCA
CAGGTGTCCACCCAATTGTGGTTGTGCAGCCAGATGCCTGGACAGAGGACAATGGCTTCCATGCAATTGG
GCAGATGTGTGAGGCACCTGTGGTGACCCGAGAGTGGGTGTTGGACAGTGTAGCACTCTACCAGTGCCAG
GAGCTGGACACCTACCTGATACCCCAGATCCCCCACAGCCACTACTGAGACCCAGCTTTCTTGTACAAAG
TGGTGTGACTCGAGTCTAGAGGGCCCGTTTAAACCCGCTGATCAGCCTCGACTGTGCCTTCTAGTTGCCA
GCCATCTGTTGTTTGCCCCTCCCCCGTGCCTTCCTTGACCCTGGAAGGTGCCACTCCCACTGTCCTTTCC
TAATAAAATGAGGAAATTGCATCGCATTGTCTGAGTAGGTGTCATTCTATTCTGGGGGGTGGGGTGGGGC
AGGACAGCAAGGGGGAGGATTGGGAAGACAATAGCAGGCATGCTGGGGATGCGGTGGGCTCTATGGCTTC
TGAGGCGGAAAGAACCAGCTGGGGCTCTAGGGGGTATCCCC
[124 nt withheld, positions 7672-7795]
C
[91 nt withheld, positions 7797-7887]
AGGGTGATGGTTCACGTACCTAGAAGTTCCTATTCCGAAGTTCCTATTCTCTAGAAAGTATAGGAACTTC
CTTGGCCAAAAAGCCTGAACTCACCGCGACGTCTGTCGAGAAGTTTCTGATCGAAAAGTTCGACAGCGTC
TCCGACCTGATGCAGCTCTCGGAGGGCGAAGAATCTCGTGCTTTCAGCTTCGATGTAGGAGGGCGTGGAT
ATGTCCTGCGGGTAAATAGCTGCGCCGATGGTTTCTACAAAGATCGTTATGTTTATCGGCACTTTGCATC
GGCCGCGCTCCCGATTCCGGAAGTGCTTGACATTGGGGAGTTCAGCGAGAGCCTGACCTATTGCATCTCC
CGCCGTGCACAGGGTGTCACGTTGCAAGACCTGCCTGAAACCGAACTGCCCGCTGTTCTGCAGCCGGTCG
CGGAGGCCATGGATGCGATCGCTGCGGCCGATCTTAGCCAGACGAGCGGGTTCGGCCCATTCGGACCGCA
AGGAATCGGTCAATACACTACATGGCGTGATTTCATATGCGCGATTGCTGATCCCCATGTGTATCACTGG
CAAACTGTGATGGACGACACCGTCAGTGCGTCCGTCGCGCAGGCTCTCGATGAGCTGATGCTTTGGGCCG
AGGACTGCCCCGAAGTCCGGCACCTCGTGCACGCGGATTTCGGCTCCAACAATGTCCTGACGGACAATGG
CCGCATAACAGCGGTCATTGACTGGAGCGAGGCGATGTTCGGGGATTCCCAATACGAGGTCGCCAACATC
TTCTTCTGGAGGCCGTGGTTGGCTTGTATGGAGCAGCAGACGCGCTACTTCGAGCGGAGGCATCCGGAGC
TTGCAGGATCGCCGCGGCTCCGGGCGTATATGCTCCGCATTGGTCTTGACCAACTCTATCAGAGCTTGGT
TGACGGCAATTTCGATGATGCAGCTTGGGCGCAGGGTCGATGCGACGCAATCGTCCGATCCGGAGCCGGG
ACTGTCGGGCGTACACAAATCGCCCGCAGAAGCGCGGCCGTCTGGACCGATGGCTGTGTAGAAGTACTCG
CCGATAGTGGAAACCGACGCCCCAGCACTCGTCCGAGGGCAAAGGAATAGCACGTACTACGAGATTTCGA
TTCCACCGCCGCCTTCTATGAAAGGTTGGGCTTCGGAATCGTTTTCCGGGACGCCGGCTGGATGATCCTC
CAGCGCGGGGATCTCATGCTGGAGTTCTTCGCCCACCCCAACTTGTTTATTGCAGCTTATAATGGTTACA
AATAAAGCAATAGCATCACAAATTTCACAAATAAAGCATTTTTTTCACTGCATTCTAGTTGTGGTTTGTC
CAAACTCATCAATGTATCTTATCATGTCTGTATACCGTCGACCTCTAGCTAGAGCTTGGCGTAATCATGG
TCATAGCTGTTTCCTGTGTGAAATTGTTATCCGCTCACAATTCCACACAACATACGAGCCGGAAGCATAA
AGTGTAAAGCCTGGGGTGCCTAATGAGTGAGCTAACTCACATTAATTGCGTTGCGCTCACTGCCCGCTTT
CCAGTCGGGAAACCTGTCGTGCCAGCTGCATTAATGAATCGGCCAACGCGCGGGGAGAGGCGGTTTGCGT
ATTGGGCGCTCTTCCGCTTCCTCGCTCACTGACTCGCTGCGCTCGGTCGTTCGGCTGCGGCGAGCGGTAT
CAGCTCACTCAAAGGCGGTAATACGGTTATCCACAGAATCAGGGGATAACGCAGGAAAGAACATGTGAGC
AAAAGGCCAGCAAAAGGCCAGGAACCGTAAAAAGGCCGCGTTGCTGGCGTTTTTCCATAGGCTCCGCCCC
CCTGACGAGCATCACAAAAATCGACGCTCAAGTCAGAGGTGGCGAAACCCGACAGGACTATAAAGATACC
AGGCGTTTCCCCCTGGAAGCTCCCTCGTGCGCTCTCCTGTTCCGACCCTGCCGCTTACCGGATACCTGTC
CGCCTTTCTCCCTTCGGGAAGCGTGGCGCTTTCTCATAGCTCACGCTGTAGGTATCTCAGTTCGGTGTAG
GTCGTTCGCTCCAAGCTGGGCTGTGTGCACGAACCCCCCGTTCAGCCCGACCGCTGCGCCTTATCCGGTA
ACTATCGTCTTGAGTCCAACCCGGTAAGACACGACTTATCGCCACTGGCAGCAGCCACTGGTAACAGGAT
TAGCAGAGCGAGGTATGTAGGCGGTGCTACAGAGTTCTTGAAGTGGTGGCCTAACTACGGCTACACTAGA
AGAACAGTATTTGGTATCTGCGCTCTGCTGAAGCCAGTTACCTTCGGAAAAAGAGTTGGTAGCTCTTGAT
CCGGCAAACAAACCACCGCTGGTAGCGGTGGTTTTTTTGTTTGCAAGCAGCAGATTACGCGCAGAAAAAA
AGGATCTCAAGAAGATCCTTTGATCTTTTCTACGGGGTCTGACGCTCAGTGGAACGAAAACTCACGTTAA
GGGATTTTGGTCATGAGATTATCAAAAAGGATCTTCACCTAGATCCTTTTAAATTAAAAATGAAGTTTTA
AATCAATCTAAAGTATATATGAGTAAACTTGGTCTGACAGTTACCAATGCTTAATCAGTGAGGCACCTAT
CTCAGCGATCTGTCTATTTCGTTCATCCATAGTTGCCTGACTCCCCGTCGTGTAGATAACTACGATACGG
GAGGGCTTACCATCTGGCCCCAGTGCTGCAATGATACCGCGAGACCCACGCTCACCGGCTCCAGATTTAT
CAGCAATAAACCAGCCAGCCGGAAGGGCCGAGCGCAGAAGTGGTCCTGCAACTTTATCCGCCTCCATCCA
GTCTATTAATTGTTGCCGGGAAGCTAGAGTAAGTAGTTCGCCAGTTAATAGTTTGCGCAACGTTGTTGCC
ATTGCTACAGGCATCGTGGTGTCACGCTCGTCGTTTGGTATGGCTTCATTCAGCTCCGGTTCCCAACGAT
CAAGGCGAGTTACATGATCCCCCATGTTGTGCAAAAAAGCGGTTAGCTCCTTCGGTCCTCCGATCGTTGT
CAGAAGTAAGTTGGCCGCAGTGTTATCACTCATGGTTATGGCAGCACTGCATAATTCTCTTACTGTCATG
CCATCCGTAAGATGCTTTTCTGTGACTGGTGAGTACTCAACCAAGTCATTCTGAGAATAGTGTATGCGGC
GACCGAGTTGCTCTTGCCCGGCGTCAATACGGGATAATACCGCGCCACATAGCAGAACTTTAAAAGTGCT
CATCATTGGAAAACGTTCTTCGGGGCGAAAACTCTCAAGGATCTTACCGCTGTTGAGATCCAGTTCGATG
TAACCCACTCGTGCACCCAACTGATCTTCAGCATCTTTTACTTTCACCAGCGTTTCTGGGTGAGCAAAAA
CAGGAAGGCAAAATGCCGCAAAAAAGGGAATAAGGGCGACACGGAAATGTTGAATACTCATACTCTTCCT
TTTTCAATATTATTGAAGCATTTATCAGGGTTATTGTCTCATGAGCGGATACATATTTGAATGTATTTAG
AAAAATAAACAAATAGGGGTTCCGCGCACATTTCCCCGAAAAGTGCCACCTGACGTC
