Features (pLannotate 1.2.2; 25 found; start..end, strand, type, name):
     28..80      -  misc_feature   bom (fragment): basis of mobility region from pBR322
    235..614     +  enhancer       CMV enhancer: human cytomegalovirus immediate early enhancer
    615..818     +  promoter       CMV promoter: human cytomegalovirus (CMV) immediate early promoter
    820..839     +  promoter       PLtetO-1 promoter (fragment): modified phage lambda PL promoter with tet operator sites (Lutz and Bujard, 1997)
    841..860     +  promoter       PLtetO-1 promoter (fragment): modified phage lambda PL promoter with tet operator sites (Lutz and Bujard, 1997)
    868..901     +  promoter       TRE3GV promoter (fragment): 3rd-generation Tet-responsive promoter that can be activated by binding of Tet-On® 3G, optimized for retroviral and lentiviral vectors
    990..1697    +  CDS            mCherry: mCherry is a basic (constitutively fluorescent) red fluorescent protein published in 2004, derived from Discosoma sp.. It is reported to be a very rapidly-maturing monomer with low acid sensitivity.
   1707..1731    +  protein_bind   attB1: mutant version of attB; recombination site for the Gateway® BP reaction BP Clonase™
   1737..7325    +  CDS            BRCA1: BRCA1_HUMAN - Also known as RNF53. Experimental evidence at protein level: Swiss-Prot protein existence level 1. E3 ubiquitin-protein ligase that specifically mediates the formation of 'Lys-6'-linked polyubiquitin chains and plays a central role in DNA repair by facilitating cellular responses to DNA damage (PubMed:12890688, PubMed:14976165, PubMed:16818604, PubMed:17525340, PubMed:12887909, PubMed:10500182, PubMed:19261748). It is unclear whether it also mediates the formation of other types of polyubiquitin chains (PubMed:12890688). The BRCA1-BARD1 heterodimer coordinates a diverse range of
   7333..7351    -  protein_bind   attB2 (fragment): mutant version of attB; core recombination site for the Gateway® BP reaction BP Clonase™
   7355..7375    -  protein_bind   attB2: mutant version of attB; core recombination site for the Gateway® BP reaction BP Clonase™
   7434..7658    +  polyA_signal   bGH poly(A) signal: bovine growth hormone polyadenylation signal
   7662..7683    +  promoter       SV40 promoter (fragment): SV40 enhancer and early promoter
   7704..7937    +  rep_origin     f1 ori (fragment) (sequence partly withheld): f1 bacteriophage origin of replication; arrow indicates direction of (+) strand synthesis
   7942..7989    +  protein_bind   FRT: FLP-mediated recombination occurs in the 8-bp core sequence TCTAGAAA (Turan and Bode, 2011). FLP recombinase from the Saccharomyces cerevisiae 2μ plasmid
   7997..9019    +  CDS            HygR: aminoglycoside phosphotransferase from E. coli; aph(4)-Ia; confers resistance to hygromycin
   9029..9154    +  CDS            ble (fragment): BLE_KLEPN - Experimental evidence at protein level: Swiss-Prot protein existence level 1. Binding protein with a strong affinity to the bleomycin family of antibiotics. Binds to CL990; an antimitotic-antibiotic compound. From Klebsiella pneumoniae.
   9149..9270    +  polyA_signal   SV40 poly(A) signal: SV40 polyadenylation signal
   9341..9363    -  protein_bind   lac operator (fragment): The lac repressor binds to the lac operator to inhibit transcription in E. coli. This inhibition can be relieved by adding lactose or isopropyl-β-D-thiogalactopyranoside (IPTG). lac repressor encoded by lacI
   9367..9397    -  promoter       lac promoter: promoter for the E. coli lac operon
   9412..9433    -  protein_bind   CAP binding site: CAP binding activates transcription in the presence of cAMP. E. coli catabolite activator protein
   9446..9538    -  CDS            lacI (fragment): lac repressor; lacI; The lac repressor binds to the lac operator to inhibit transcription in E. coli. This inhibition can be relieved by adding lactose or isopropyl-β-D-thiogalactopyranoside (IPTG).
   9721..10309   -  rep_origin     ori: high-copy-number ColE1/pMB1/pBR322/pUC origin of replication
  10480..11340   -  CDS            AmpR: β-lactamase; bla; confers resistance to ampicillin, carbenicillin, and related antibiotics
  11341..11445   -  promoter       AmpR promoter: bla
>Addgene plasmid #195275 | pcDNA-BRCA1-mCherry | depositor full sequence | sequence record 398121 | pcDNA-BRCA1-mCherry sequence 11476 bps
GACGGATCGGGAGATCTCCCGATCCCCTATGGTGCACTCTCAGTACAATCTGCTCTGATGCCGCATAGTT
AAGCCAGTATCTGCTCCCTGCTTGTGTGTTGGAGGTCGCTGAGTAGTGCGCGAGCAAAATTTAAGCTACA
ACAAGGCAAGGCTTGACCGACAATTGCATGAAGAATCTGCTTAGGGTTAGGCGTTTTGCGCTGCTTCGCG
ATGTACGGGCCAGATATACGCGTTGACATTGATTATTGACTAGTTATTAATAGTAATCAATTACGGGGTC
ATTAGTTCATAGCCCATATATGGAGTTCCGCGTTACATAACTTACGGTAAATGGCCCGCCTGGCTGACCG
CCCAACGACCCCCGCCCATTGACGTCAATAATGACGTATGTTCCCATAGTAACGCCAATAGGGACTTTCC
ATTGACGTCAATGGGTGGAGTATTTACGGTAAACTGCCCACTTGGCAGTACATCAAGTGTATCATATGCC
AAGTACGCCCCCTATTGACGTCAATGACGGTAAATGGCCCGCCTGGCATTATGCCCAGTACATGACCTTA
TGGGACTTTCCTACTTGGCAGTACATCTACGTATTAGTCATCGCTATTACCATGGTGATGCGGTTTTGGC
AGTACATCAATGGGCGTGGATAGCGGTTTGACTCACGGGGATTTCCAAGTCTCCACCCCATTGACGTCAA
TGGGAGTTTGTTTTGGCACCAAAATCAACGGGACTTTCCAAAATGTCGTAACAACTCCGCCCCATTGACG
CAAATGGGCGGTAGGCGTGTACGGTGGGAGGTCTATATAAGCAGAGCTCTCCCTATCAGTGATAGAGATC
TCCCTATCAGTGATAGAGATCGTCGACGAGCTCGTTTAGTGAACCGTCAGATCGCCTGGAGACGCCATCC
ACGCTGTTTTGACCTCCATAGAAGACACCGGGACCGATCCAGCCTCCGGACTCTAGCGTTTAAACTTAAG
CTTGGTACCATGGTGAGCAAGGGCGAGGAGGATAACATGGCCATCATCAAGGAGTTCATGCGCTTCAAGG
TGCACATGGAGGGCTCCGTGAACGGCCACGAGTTCGAGATCGAGGGCGAGGGCGAGGGCCGCCCCTACGA
GGGCACCCAGACCGCCAAGCTGAAGGTGACCAAGGGTGGCCCCCTGCCCTTCGCCTGGGACATCCTGTCC
CCTCAGTTCATGTACGGCTCCAAGGCCTACGTGAAGCACCCCGCCGACATCCCCGACTACTTGAAGCTGT
CCTTCCCCGAGGGCTTCAAGTGGGAGCGCGTGATGAACTTCGAGGACGGCGGCGTGGTGACCGTGACCCA
GGACTCCTCCCTGCAGGACGGCGAGTTCATCTACAAGGTGAAGCTGCGCGGCACCAACTTCCCCTCCGAC
GGCCCCGTAATGCAGAAGAAGACCATGGGCTGGGAGGCCTCCTCCGAGCGGATGTACCCCGAGGACGGCG
CCCTGAAGGGCGAGATCAAGCAGAGGCTGAAGCTGAAGGACGGCGGCCACTACGACGCTGAGGTCAAGAC
CACCTACAAGGCCAAGAAGCCCGTGCAGCTGCCCGGCGCCTACAACGTCAACATCAAGTTGGACATCACC
TCCCACAACGAGGACTACACCATCGTGGAACAGTACGAACGCGCCGAGGGCCGCCACTCCACCGGCGGCA
TGGACGAGCTGTACAAGGGCGCGCCCACAAGTTTGTACAAAAAAGCAGGCTCCACCATGGATTTATCTGC
TCTTCGCGTTGAAGAAGTACAAAATGTCATTAATGCTATGCAGAAAATCTTAGAGTGTCCCATCTGTCTG
GAGTTGATCAAGGAACCTGTCTCCACAAAGTGTGACCACATATTTTGCAAATTTTGCATGCTGAAACTTC
TCAACCAGAAGAAAGGGCCTTCACAGTGTCCTTTATGTAAGAATGATATAACCAAAAGGAGCCTACAAGA
AAGTACGAGATTTAGTCAACTTGTTGAAGAGCTATTGAAAATCATTTGTGCTTTTCAGCTTGACACAGGT
TTGGAGTATGCAAACAGCTATAATTTTGCAAAAAAGGAAAATAACTCTCCTGAACATCTAAAAGATGAAG
TTTCTATCATCCAAAGTATGGGCTACAGAAACCGTGCCAAAAGACTTCTACAGAGTGAACCCGAAAATCC
TTCCTTGCAGGAAACCAGTCTCAGTGTCCAACTCTCTAACCTTGGAACTGTGAGAACTCTGAGGACAAAG
CAGCGGATACAACCTCAAAAGACGTCTGTCTACATTGAATTGGGATCTGATTCTTCTGAAGATACCGTTA
ATAAGGCAACTTATTGCAGTGTGGGAGATCAAGAATTGTTACAAATCACCCCTCAAGGAACCAGGGATGA
AATCAGTTTGGATTCTGCAAAAAAGGCTGCTTGTGAATTTTCTGAGACGGATGTAACAAATACTGAACAT
CATCAACCCAGTAATAATGATTTGAACACCACTGAGAAGCGTGCAGCTGAGAGGCATCCAGAAAAGTATC
AGGGTAGTTCTGTTTCAAACTTGCATGTGGAGCCATGTGGCACAAATACTCATGCCAGCTCATTACAGCA
TGAGAACAGCAGTTTATTACTCACTAAAGACAGAATGAATGTAGAAAAGGCTGAATTCTGTAATAAAAGC
AAACAGCCTGGCTTAGCAAGGAGCCAACATAACAGATGGGCTGGAAGTAAGGAAACATGTAATGATAGGC
GGACTCCCAGCACAGAAAAAAAGGTAGATCTGAATGCTGATCCCCTGTGTGAGAGAAAAGAATGGAATAA
GCAGAAACTGCCATGCTCAGAGAATCCTAGAGATACTGAAGATGTTCCTTGGATAACACTAAATAGCAGC
ATTCAGAAAGTTAATGAGTGGTTTTCCAGAAGTGATGAACTGTTAGGTTCTGATGACTCACATGATGGGG
AGTCTGAATCAAATGCCAAAGTAGCTGATGTATTGGACGTTCTAAATGAGGTAGATGAATATTCTGGTTC
TTCAGAGAAAATAGACTTACTGGCCAGTGATCCTCATGAGGCTTTAATATGTAAAAGTGAAAGAGTTCAC
TCCAAATCAGTAGAGAGTAATATTGAAGACAAAATATTTGGGAAAACCTATCGGAAGAAGGCAAGCCTCC
CCAACTTAAGCCATGTAACTGAAAATCTAATTATAGGAGCATTTGTTACTGAGCCACAGATAATACAAGA
GCGTCCCCTCACAAATAAATTAAAGCGTAAAAGGAGACCTACATCAGGCCTTCATCCTGAGGATTTTATC
AAGAAAGCAGATTTGGCAGTTCAAAAGACTCCTGAAATGATAAATCAGGGAACTAACCAAACGGAGCAGA
ATGGTCAAGTGATGAATATTACTAATAGTGGTCATGAGAATAAAACAAAAGGTGATTCTATTCAGAATGA
GAAAAATCCTAACCCAATAGAATCACTCGAAAAAGAATCTGCTTTCAAAACGAAAGCTGAACCTATAAGC
AGCAGTATAAGCAATATGGAACTCGAATTAAATATCCACAATTCAAAAGCACCTAAAAAGAATAGGCTGA
GGAGGAAGTCTTCTACCAGGCATATTCATGCGCTTGAACTAGTAGTCAGTAGAAATCTAAGCCCACCTAA
TTGTACTGAATTGCAAATTGATAGTTGTTCTAGCAGTGAAGAGATAAAGAAAAAAAAGTACAACCAAATG
CCAGTCAGGCACAGCAGAAACCTACAACTCATGGAAGGTAAAGAACCTGCAACTGGAGCCAAGAAGAGTA
ACAAGCCAAATGAACAGACAAGTAAAAGACATGACAGTGATACTTTCCCAGAGCTGAAGTTAACAAATGC
ACCTGGTTCTTTTACTAAGTGTTCAAATACCAGTGAACTTAAAGAATTTGTCAATCCTAGCCTTCCAAGA
GAAGAAAAAGAAGAGAAACTAGAAACAGTTAAAGTGTCTAATAATGCTGAAGACCCCAAAGATCTCATGT
TAAGTGGAGAAAGGGTTTTGCAAACTGAAAGATCTGTAGAGAGTAGCAGTATTTCACTGGTACCTGGTAC
TGATTATGGCACTCAGGAAAGTATCTCGTTACTGGAAGTTAGCACTCTAGGGAAGGCAAAAACAGAACCA
AATAAATGTGTGAGTCAGTGTGCAGCATTTGAAAACCCCAAGGGACTAATTCATGGTTGTTCCAAAGATA
ATAGAAATGACACAGAAGGCTTTAAGTATCCATTGGGACATGAAGTTAACCACAGTCGGGAAACAAGCAT
AGAAATGGAAGAAAGTGAACTTGATGCTCAGTATTTGCAGAATACATTCAAGGTTTCAAAGCGCCAGTCA
TTTGCTCTGTTTTCAAATCCAGGAAATGCAGAAGAGGAATGTGCAACATTCTCTGCCCACTCTGGGTCCT
TAAAGAAACAAAGTCCAAAAGTCACTTTTGAATGTGAACAAAAGGAAGAAAATCAAGGAAAGAATGAGTC
TAATATCAAGCCTGTACAGACAGTTAATATCACTGCAGGCTTTCCTGTGGTTGGTCAGAAAGATAAGCCA
GTTGATAATGCCAAATGTAGTATCAAAGGAGGCTCTAGGTTTTGTCTATCATCTCAGTTCAGAGGCAACG
AAACTGGACTCATTACTCCAAATAAACATGGACTTTTACAAAACCCATATCGTATACCACCACTTTTTCC
CATCAAGTCATTTGTTAAAACTAAATGTAAGAAAAATCTGCTAGAGGAAAACTTTGAGGAACATTCAATG
TCACCTGAAAGAGAAATGGGAAATGAGAACATTCCAAGTACAGTGAGCACAATTAGCCGTAATAACATTA
GAGAAAATGTTTTTAAAGGAGCCAGCTCAAGCAATATTAATGAAGTAGGTTCCAGTACTAATGAAGTGGG
CTCCAGTATTAATGAAATAGGTTCCAGTGATGAAAACATTCAAGCAGAACTAGGTAGAAACAGAGGGCCA
AAATTGAATGCTATGCTTAGATTAGGGGTTTTGCAACCTGAGGTCTATAAACAAAGTCTTCCTGGAAGTA
ATTGTAAGCATCCTGAAATAAAAAAGCAAGAATATGAAGAAGTAGTTCAGACTGTTAATACAGATTTCTC
TCCATATCTGATTTCAGATAACTTAGAACAGCCTATGGGAAGTAGTCATACATCTCAGGTTTGTTCTGAG
ACACCTGATGACCTGTTAGATGATGGTGAAATAAAGGAAGATACTAGTTTTGCTGAAAATGACATTAAGG
AAAGTTCTGCTGTTTTTAGCAAAAGCGTCCAGAGAGGAGAGCTTAGCAGGAGTCCTAGCCCTTTCACCCA
TACACATTTGGCTCAGGGTTACCGAAGAGGGGCCAAGAAATTAGAGTCCTCAGAAGAGAACTTATCTAGT
GAGGATGAAGAGCTTCCCTGCTTCCAACACTTGTTATTTGGTAAAGTAAACAATATACCTTCTCAGTCTA
CTAGGCATAGCACCGTTGCTACCGAGTGTCTGTCTAAGAACACAGAGGAGAATTTATTATCATTGAAGAA
TAGCTTAAATGACTGCAGTAACCAGGTAATATTGGCAAAGGCATCTCAGGAACATCACCTTAGTGAGGAA
ACAAAATGTTCTGCTAGCTTGTTTTCTTCACAGTGCAGTGAATTGGAAGACTTGACTGCAAATACAAACA
CCCAGGATCCTTTCTTGATTGGTTCTTCCAAACAAATGAGGCATCAGTCTGAAAGCCAGGGAGTTGGTCT
GAGTGACAAGGAATTGGTTTCAGATGATGAAGAAAGAGGAACGGGCTTGGAAGAAAATAATCAAGAAGAG
CAAAGCATGGATTCAAACTTAGGTGAAGCAGCATCTGGGTGTGAGAGTGAAACAAGCGTCTCTGAAGACT
GCTCAGGGCTATCCTCTCAGAGTGACATTTTAACCACTCAGCAGAGGGATACCATGCAACATAACCTGAT
AAAGCTCCAGCAGGAAATGGCTGAACTAGAAGCTGTGTTAGAACAGCATGGGAGCCAGCCTTCTAACAGC
TACCCTAGTATAATCAGTGACTCTTCTGCCCTTGAGGACCTGCGAAATCCAGAACAAAGCACATCAGAAA
AAGCAGTATTAACTTCACAGAAAAGTAGTGAATACCCTATAAGCCAGAATCCAGAAGGCCTTTCTGCTGA
CAAGTTTGAGGTGTCTGCAGATAGTTCTACCAGTAAAAATAAAGAACCAGGAGTGGAAAGGTCATCCCCT
TCTAAATGCCCATCATTAGATGATAGGTGGTACATGCACAGTTGCTCTGGGAGTCTTCAGAATAGAAACT
ACCCATCTCAAGAGGAGCTCATTAAGGTTGTTGATGTGGAGGAGCAACAGCTGGAAGAGTCTGGGCCACA
CGATTTGACGGAAACATCTTACTTGCCAAGGCAAGATCTAGAGGGAACCCCTTACCTGGAATCTGGAATC
AGCCTCTTCTCTGATGACCCTGAATCTGATCCTTCTGAAGACAGAGCCCCAGAGTCAGCTCGTGTTGGCA
ACATACCATCTTCAACCTCTGCATTGAAAGTTCCCCAATTGAAAGTTGCAGAATCTGCCCAGGGTCCAGC
TGCTGCTCATACTACTGATACTGCTGGGTATAATGCAATGGAAGAAAGTGTGAGCAGGGAGAAGCCAGAA
TTGACAGCTTCAACAGAAAGGGTCAACAAAAGAATGTCCATGGTGGTGTCTGGCCTGACCCCAGAAGAAT
TTATGCTCGTGTACAAGTTTGCCAGAAAACACCACATCACTTTAACTAATCTAATTACTGAAGAGACTAC
TCATGTTGTTATGAAAACAGATGCTGAGTTTGTGTGTGAACGGACACTGAAATATTTTCTAGGAATTGCG
GGAGGAAAATGGGTAGTTAGCTATTTCTGGGTGACCCAGTCTATTAAAGAAAGAAAAATGCTGAATGAGC
ATGATTTTGAAGTCAGAGGAGATGTGGTCAATGGAAGAAACCACCAAGGTCCAAAGCGAGCAAGAGAATC
CCAGGACAGAAAGATCTTCAGGGGGCTAGAAATCTGTTGCTATGGGCCCTTCACCAACATGCCCACAGAT
CAACTGGAATGGATGGTACAGCTGTGTGGTGCTTCTGTGGTGAAGGAGCTTTCATCATTCACCCTTGGCA
CAGGTGTCCACCCAATTGTGGTTGTGCAGCCAGATGCCTGGACAGAGGACAATGGCTTCCATGCAATTGG
GCAGATGTGTGAGGCACCTGTGGTGACCCGAGAGTGGGTGTTGGACAGTGTAGCACTCTACCAGTGCCAG
GAGCTGGACACCTACCTGATACCCCAGATCCCCCACAGCCACTACTGAACCCGCTTTCTTGTACAAAGTG
GTTTCAGCTTTCTTGTACAAAGTGGTGTGACTCGAGCTGACTCGAGTCTAGAGGGCCCGTTTAAACCCGC
TGATCAGCCTCGACTGTGCCTTCTAGTTGCCAGCCATCTGTTGTTTGCCCCTCCCCCGTGCCTTCCTTGA
CCCTGGAAGGTGCCACTCCCACTGTCCTTTCCTAATAAAATGAGGAAATTGCATCGCATTGTCTGAGTAG
GTGTCATTCTATTCTGGGGGGTGGGGTGGGGCAGGACAGCAAGGGGGAGGATTGGGAAGACAATAGCAGG
CATGCTGGGGATGCGGTGGGCTCTATGGCTTCTGAGGCGGAAAGAACCAGCTGGGGCTCTAGGGGGTATC
CCC
[124 nt withheld, positions 7704-7827]
C
[91 nt withheld, positions 7829-7919]
AGGGTGATGGTTCACGTACCTAGAAGTTCCTATTCCGAAGTTCCTATTCTCTAGAAAGTATAGGAACTTC
CTTGGCCAAAAAGCCTGAACTCACCGCGACGTCTGTCGAGAAGTTTCTGATCGAAAAGTTCGACAGCGTC
TCCGACCTGATGCAGCTCTCGGAGGGCGAAGAATCTCGTGCTTTCAGCTTCGATGTAGGAGGGCGTGGAT
ATGTCCTGCGGGTAAATAGCTGCGCCGATGGTTTCTACAAAGATCGTTATGTTTATCGGCACTTTGCATC
GGCCGCGCTCCCGATTCCGGAAGTGCTTGACATTGGGGATTTCAGCGAGAGCCTGACCTATTGCATCTCC
CGCCGTGCACAGGGTGTCACGTTGCAAGACCTGCCTGAAACCGAACTGCCCGCTGTTCTGCAGCCGGTCG
CGGAGGCCATGGATGCGATCGCTGCGGCCGATCTTAGCCAGACGAGCGGGTTCGGCCCATTCGGACCGCA
AGGAATCGGTCAATACACTACATGGCGTGATTTCATATGCGCGATTGCTGATCCCCATGTGTATCACTGG
CAAACTGTGATGGACGACACCGTCAGTGCGTCCGTCGCGCAGGCTCTCGATGAGCTGATGCTTTGGGCCG
AGGACTGCCCCGAAGTCCGGCACCTCGTGCACGCGGATTTCGGCTCCAACAATGTCCTGACGGACAATGG
CCGCATAACAGCGGTCATTGACTGGAGCGAGGCGATGTTCGGGGATTCCCAATACGAGGTCGCCAACATC
TTCTTCTGGAGGCCGTGGTTGGCTTGTATGGAGCAGCAGACGCGCTACTTCGAGCGGAGGCATCCGGAGC
TTGCAGGATCGCCGCGGCTCCGGGCGTATATGCTCCGCATTGGTCTTGACCAACTCTATCAGAGCTTGGT
TGACGGCAATTTCGATGATGCAGCTTGGGCGCAGGGTCGATGCGACGCAATCGTCCGATCCGGAGCCGGG
ACTGTCGGGCGTACACAAATCGCCCGCAGAAGCGCGGCCGTCTGGACCGATGGCTGTGTAGAAGTACTCG
CCGATAGTGGAAACCGACGCCCCAGCACTCGTCCGAGGGCAAAGGAATAGCACGTACTACGAGATTTCGA
TTCCACCGCCGCCTTCTATGAAAGGTTGGGCTTCGGAATCGTTTTCCGGGACGCCGGCTGGATGATCCTC
CAGCGCGGGGATCTCATGCTGGAGTTCTTCGCCCACCCCAACTTGTTTATTGCAGCTTATAATGGTTACA
AATAAAGCAATAGCATCACAAATTTCACAAATAAAGCATTTTTTTCACTGCATTCTAGTTGTGGTTTGTC
CAAACTCATCAATGTATCTTATCATGTCTGTATACCGTCGACCTCTAGCTAGAGCTTGGCGTAATCATGG
TCATAGCTGTTTCCTGTGTGAAATTGTTATCCGCTCACAATTCCACACAACATACGAGCCGGAAGCATAA
AGTGTAAAGCCTGGGGTGCCTAATGAGTGAGCTAACTCACATTAATTGCGTTGCGCTCACTGCCCGCTTT
CCAGTCGGGAAACCTGTCGTGCCAGCTGCATTAATGAATCGGCCAACGCGCGGGGAGAGGCGGTTTGCGT
ATTGGGCGCTCTTCCGCTTCCTCGCTCACTGACTCGCTGCGCTCGGTCGTTCGGCTGCGGCGAGCGGTAT
CAGCTCACTCAAAGGCGGTAATACGGTTATCCACAGAATCAGGGGATAACGCAGGAAAGAACATGTGAGC
AAAAGGCCAGCAAAAGGCCAGGAACCGTAAAAAGGCCGCGTTGCTGGCGTTTTTCCATAGGCTCCGCCCC
CCTGACGAGCATCACAAAAATCGACGCTCAAGTCAGAGGTGGCGAAACCCGACAGGACTATAAAGATACC
AGGCGTTTCCCCCTGGAAGCTCCCTCGTGCGCTCTCCTGTTCCGACCCTGCCGCTTACCGGATACCTGTC
CGCCTTTCTCCCTTCGGGAAGCGTGGCGCTTTCTCATAGCTCACGCTGTAGGTATCTCAGTTCGGTGTAG
GTCGTTCGCTCCAAGCTGGGCTGTGTGCACGAACCCCCCGTTCAGCCCGACCGCTGCGCCTTATCCGGTA
ACTATCGTCTTGAGTCCAACCCGGTAAGACACGACTTATCGCCACTGGCAGCAGCCACTGGTAACAGGAT
TAGCAGAGCGAGGTATGTAGGCGGTGCTACAGAGTTCTTGAAGTGGTGGCCTAACTACGGCTACACTAGA
AGAACAGTATTTGGTATCTGCGCTCTGCTGAAGCCAGTTACCTTCGGAAAAAGAGTTGGTAGCTCTTGAT
CCGGCAAACAAACCACCGCTGGTAGCGGTGGTTTTTTTGTTTGCAAGCAGCAGATTACGCGCAGAAAAAA
AGGATCTCAAGAAGATCCTTTGATCTTTTCTACGGGGTCTGACGCTCAGTGGAACGAAAACTCACGTTAA
GGGATTTTGGTCATGAGATTATCAAAAAGGATCTTCACCTAGATCCTTTTAAATTAAAAATGAAGTTTTA
AATCAATCTAAAGTATATATGAGTAAACTTGGTCTGACAGTTACCAATGCTTAATCAGTGAGGCACCTAT
CTCAGCGATCTGTCTATTTCGTTCATCCATAGTTGCCTGACTCCCCGTCGTGTAGATAACTACGATACGG
GAGGGCTTACCATCTGGCCCCAGTGCTGCAATGATACCGCGAGACCCACGCTCACCGGCTCCAGATTTAT
CAGCAATAAACCAGCCAGCCGGAAGGGCCGAGCGCAGAAGTGGTCCTGCAACTTTATCCGCCTCCATCCA
GTCTATTAATTGTTGCCGGGAAGCTAGAGTAAGTAGTTCGCCAGTTAATAGTTTGCGCAACGTTGTTGCC
ATTGCTACAGGCATCGTGGTGTCACGCTCGTCGTTTGGTATGGCTTCATTCAGCTCCGGTTCCCAACGAT
CAAGGCGAGTTACATGATCCCCCATGTTGTGCAAAAAAGCGGTTAGCTCCTTCGGTCCTCCGATCGTTGT
CAGAAGTAAGTTGGCCGCAGTGTTATCACTCATGGTTATGGCAGCACTGCATAATTCTCTTACTGTCATG
CCATCCGTAAGATGCTTTTCTGTGACTGGTGAGTACTCAACCAAGTCATTCTGAGAATAGTGTATGCGGC
GACCGAGTTGCTCTTGCCCGGCGTCAATACGGGATAATACCGCGCCACATAGCAGAACTTTAAAAGTGCT
CATCATTGGAAAACGTTCTTCGGGGCGAAAACTCTCAAGGATCTTACCGCTGTTGAGATCCAGTTCGATG
TAACCCACTCGTGCACCCAACTGATCTTCAGCATCTTTTACTTTCACCAGCGTTTCTGGGTGAGCAAAAA
CAGGAAGGCAAAATGCCGCAAAAAAGGGAATAAGGGCGACACGGAAATGTTGAATACTCATACTCTTCCT
TTTTCAATATTATTGAAGCATTTATCAGGGTTATTGTCTCATGAGCGGATACATATTTGAATGTATTTAG
AAAAATAAACAAATAGGGGTTCCGCGCACATTTCCCCGAAAAGTGCCACCTGACGTC
